Addgene plasmid #202175: pL0_EF-GPI1
Purpose: Level 0 plasmid containing a terminator sequence from gene 23924 from Phaeodactylum tricornutum with EF overhangs used to build a level 1 construct.
Depositing lab: Christopher Dupont. Depositing organization: J. Craig Venter Institute (JCVI). Publication: Universal loop assembly: open, efficient and cross-kingdom DNA fabrication. Pollak B, Matute T, Nunez I, Cerda A, Lopez C, Vargas V, Kan A, Bielinski V, von Dassow P, Dupont CL, Federici F. Synth Biol (Oxf). 2020;5(1):ysaa001. doi: 10.1093/synbio/ysaa001. Epub 2020 Feb 5. PubMed 32161816.
Backbone
  Vector backbone: pL0R
  Vector type: Synthetic Biology
Growth in bacteria
  Bacterial resistance: Spectinomycin, 50 μg/mL
  Growth temperature: 37°C
  Growth strain: DH5alpha
  Copy number: High Copy
Gene/Insert
  Gene/Insert name: GPI1 terminator
  Species: Phaeodactylum tricornutum
  Insert size (bp): 454
  Mutation: None
  Cloning method: Gibson Cloning
How to cite: pL0_EF-GPI1 was a gift from Christopher Dupont (Addgene plasmid # 202175 ; http://n2t.net/addgene:202175 ; RRID:Addgene_202175)
