[The description below was written by a language model from this plasmid's Addgene catalogue record and pLannotate feature annotations shown in this document.]
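Description:
pL0_EF-GPI1 is a small (about 2.5 kb) Level 0 part plasmid from the universal Loop assembly system, built on the pL0R backbone and classed as a synthetic biology vector. It is maintained in E. coli as a high-copy plasmid through a ColE1/pUC-type origin of replication. Selection is by spectinomycin, with resistance provided by the aadA aminoglycoside adenylyltransferase gene, which also confers streptomycin resistance. The automated annotation also flags a short Tn5 transposase fragment and a remnant of a pUC18/19 multiple cloning site next to the resistance gene. These are most plausibly backbone remnants with no functional role.

The payload is a 454 bp terminator sequence, unmutated, taken from gene 23924 (GPI1) of the diatom Phaeodactylum tricornutum and introduced by Gibson cloning. It is flanked by the E and F overhangs of the assembly standard. These define the terminator position, so the part can be released and joined in a fixed order with promoter, coding and tag parts to form a Level 1 transcription unit. The feature table contains no terminator annotation. Instead it reports a fragment resembling a plant glucose-6-phosphate isomerase coding sequence that spans the numbering origin. This lies in the otherwise unannotated region where the insert presumably sits, and may mean the cloned segment includes the 3' end of the GPI1 coding region, though the record does not confirm this. The plasmid carries no promoter, reporter or eukaryotic selection marker of its own. It serves purely as a reusable 3' regulatory module for building expression constructs, most likely ones for diatoms such as P. tricornutum.
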