Features (pLannotate 1.2.2; 5 found; start..end, strand, type, name):
    351..939     -  rep_origin     ori: high-copy-number ColE1/pMB1/pBR322/pUC origin of replication
   1033..1821    -  CDS            aadA: S3AD_ECOLX - Experimental evidence at protein level: Swiss-Prot protein existence level 1. Mediates bacterial resistance to the antibiotics streptomycin and spectinomycin. From Escherichia coli.
   1853..1969    -  CDS            tnpA (fragment): TN5P_ECOLX - Also known as tnp. Experimental evidence at protein level: Swiss-Prot protein existence level 1. Mediates transposition of transposon Tn5 by a 'cut and paste' mechanism. First, the monomeric transposase binds the 19 bp inverted DNA repeats flanking the transposon. Then, dimerization of the DNA- bound transposase creates a synaptic DNA complex. After nicking of the first DNA strand, excision of the transposon proceeds through a series of intermediates. The transposase then mediates the insertion of the transposon at a new site by strand transfer. The activity of the wild- type tran
   1970..2002    -  misc_feature   MCS (fragment): pUC18/19 multiple cloning site
   2447..210     -  CDS            PGIC (fragment) (across the origin): G6PI_ARATH - Experimental evidence at protein level: Swiss-Prot protein existence level 1. From Arabidopsis thaliana (Mouse-ear cress).
>Addgene plasmid #202175 | pL0_EF-GPI1 | addgene full sequence | sequence record 405691 | Addgene NGS Result
TCCTTGAACCGAAGCTCCTGTCTTTCGAGATGCGCTTAGTTGTGAGCGTATGTGCGTAGCTAGAACTTTG
CCCAACTCGACACCGAACTGATCCCAGCTATTGATACCCCATATGAAGCCTTGGACCGCAGTCCGATGTT
CATACATGGCAATCAGCTGCCCAACGGCAAAGGCATCTAATCGTGTCATCAGAATACTGCTGCTTGGTCG
CTTGAGACCACCAGGATACATAGATTACCACAACTCCGAGCCCTTCCACCCACAGAATCAGGGGATAACG
CAGGAAAGAACATGTGAGCAAAAGGCCAGCAAAAGGCCAGGAACCGTAAAAAGGCCGCGTTGCTGGCGTT
TTTCCATAGGCTCCGCCCCCCTGACGAGCATCACAAAAATCGACGCTCAAGTCAGAGGTGGCGAAACCCG
ACAGGACTATAAAGATACCAGGCGTTTCCCCCTGGAAGCTCCCTCGTGCGCTCTCCTGTTCCGACCCTGC
CGCTTACCGGATACCTGTCCGCCTTTCTCCCTTCGGGAAGCGTGGCGCTTTCTCATAGCTCACGCTGTAG
GTATCTCAGTTCGGTGTAGGTCGTTCGCTCCAAGCTGGGCTGTGTGCACGAACCCCCCGTTCAGCCCGAC
CGCTGCGCCTTATCCGGTAACTATCGTCTTGAGTCCAACCCGGTAAGACACGACTTATCGCCACTGGCAG
CAGCCACTGGTAACAGGATTAGCAGAGCGAGGTATGTAGGCGGTGCTACAGAGTTCTTGAAGTGGTGGCC
TAACTACGGCTACACTAGAAGAACAGTATTTGGTATCTGCGCTCTGCTGAAGCCAGTTACCTTCGGAAAA
AGAGTTGGTAGCTCTTGATCCGGCAAACAAACCACCGCTGGTAGCGGTGGTTTTTTTGTTTGCAAGCAGC
AGATTACGCGCAGAAAAAAAGGATCTCAAGAAGATCCTTTGATCTTTTCTACGGGGTCTGACGCTCAGTG
GAACGAAAACTCACGTTAAGGGATTTTGGTCATGCATTCTAGGTGATTATTATTTGCCGACTACCTTGGT
GATCTCGCCTTTCACGTAGTGGACAAATTCTTCCAACTGATCTGCGCGCGAGGCCAAGCGATCTTCTTCT
TGTCCAAGATAAGCCTGTCTAGCTTCAAGTATGACGGGCTGATACTGGGCCGGCAGGCGCTCCATTGCCC
AGTCGGCAGCGACATCCTTCGGCGCGATTTTGCCGGTTACTGCGCTGTACCAAATGCGGGACAACGTAAG
CACTACATTTCGCTCATCGCCAGCCCAGTCGGGCGGCGAGTTCCATAGCGTTAAGGTTTCATTTAGCGCC
TCAAATAGATCCTGTTCAGGAACCGGATCAAAGAGTTCCTCCGCCGCTGGACCTACCAAGGCAACGCTAT
GTTCTCTTGCTTTTGTCAGCAAGATAGCCAGATCAATGTCGATCGTGGCTGGCTCGAAGATACCAGCAAG
AATGTCATTGCGCTGCCATTCTCCAAATTGCAGTTCGCGCTTAGCTGGATAACGCCACGGAATGATGTCG
TCGTGCACAACAATGGTGACTTCTACAGCGCGGAGAATCTCACTCTCTCCAGGGGAAGCCGAAGTTTCCA
AAAGGTCGTTGATCAAAGCTCGCCGCGTTGTTTCATCAAGCCTTACGGTCACCGTAACCAGCAAATCAAT
ATCACTGTGTGGCTTCAGGCCGCCATCCACTGCGGAGCCGTACAAATGTACGGCCAGCAACGTCGGTTCG
AGATGGCGCTCGATGACGCCAACTACCTCTGATAGTTGAGTCGATACTTCGGCGATCACCGCTTCCCTCA
TGCGAAACGATCCTCATCCTGTCTCTTGATCAGATATTGATCCCCTGCGCCATCAGATCCTTGGCGGCAA
GAAAGCCATCCAGTTTACTTTGCAGGGCTTCCCAACCTTACCAGAGGGCGCCCCAGCTGGCAATTCCGGT
TCGCTTGCTAAGCTTGCATGCCTGCAAGTCGACTCTAGAGGAGCGGTGATCACAGGCAGCAACGCTCTGT
CATCGTTACAATCAACATGCTACCCTCCGCGAGATCATCCGTGTTTCAAACCCGGCAGCTTAGTTGCCGT
TCTTCCGAATAGCATCGGTAACATGAGCAAAGTCTGCCGCCTTACAACGGCTCTCCCGCTGACGCCGTCC
CGGACTGATGGGCTGCCTGTATCGAGTGGTGATTTTGTGCCGAGCTCATTACTCGCATCCATTCTCAGGC
TGTCTCGTCTCGTCTCAGGTCTCAGCTTACTGTAGAGCATTCGAGCTGGGACGTCTGGCGTGTTAAGATG
CAACAAAATAAACGATGTGAAGTAGGAAGCGATTCCAATGACGCATGAAAGTTGTAGCTCTGCGTTATAT
CCATTTAATTTAGCAAATCCAATCGTAAATATGACGCGTTTACAAAGTCTTTTCTGTAGAGGTCGGCTCG
GGGTGCTTTCCATGCGCTAGAAAATGCTCTAGAAGTGAACTCGTTGACGAGTTGAA
